Addgene plasmid #14608: pGEX-2TK cyclin T1 (1-300) (P#432)
Depositing lab: Matija Peterlin. Depositing organization: University of California, San Francisco (UCSF). Publication: Interactions between human cyclin T, Tat, and the transactivation response element (TAR) are disrupted by a cysteine to tyrosine substitution found in mouse cyclin T. Fujinaga K, Taube R, Wimmer J, Cujec TP, Peterlin BM. Proc Natl Acad Sci U S A. 1999 Feb 16. 96(4):1285-90. 10.1073/pnas.96.4.1285 PubMed 9990016.
Backbone
  Vector backbone: pGEX 2TK
  Backbone manufacturer: Amersham
  Backbone size w/o insert (bp): 5000
  Vector type: Bacterial Expression
Growth in bacteria
  Bacterial resistance: Ampicillin, 100 μg/mL
  Growth temperature: 37°C
  Growth strain: DH5alpha
  Copy number: High Copy
Gene/Insert
  Gene/Insert name: cyclin T1 (1-300) (alt names: cyclinT1; cycT1)
  Species: H. sapiens (human)
  Insert size (bp): 900
  Mutation: amino acids 1-300
  Entrez Gene: CCNT1 (a.k.a. CCNT, CYCT1, HIVE1)
  Tag / fusion protein: GST (N terminal on backbone)
  Cloning method: Restriction Enzyme; 5′ cloning site BamHI (not destroyed); 3′ cloning site EcoRI (not destroyed)
  Sequencing primers: 5′ pGEX 5'
Terms and licenses: Academic/Nonprofit Terms; Industry Terms: Not Available to Industry
Depositor comments: Addgene's quality control sequence shows a K106R mutation in cyclin T1.
How to cite: pGEX-2TK cyclin T1 (1-300) (P#432) was a gift from Matija Peterlin (Addgene plasmid # 14608 ; http://n2t.net/addgene:14608 ; RRID:Addgene_14608)
