[The description below was written by a language model from this plasmid's Addgene catalogue record.]
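Description:
pGEX-2TK cyclin T1 (1-300) is a bacterial expression plasmid built on the commercial pGEX-2TK backbone (about 5 kb), designed to produce a truncated human cyclin T1 as a glutathione S-transferase fusion in E. coli. It is a high-copy plasmid selected with ampicillin. No feature table accompanies the record, so the promoter and origin are not explicitly listed. pGEX-series vectors generally drive the GST fusion from an IPTG-inducible tac promoter with a plasmid-borne lacI repressor, and the 2TK variant is known for carrying a thrombin cleavage site and a protein kinase recognition site between GST and the cloning site, which allows tag removal or in vitro radiolabelling of the purified protein.

The insert is an approximately 900 bp fragment of human CCNT1 encoding amino acids 1-300, cloned between BamHI and EcoRI sites, both of which were retained, so that GST sits at the N terminus of the fusion. This N-terminal portion includes the cyclin box region of the protein. Cyclin T1 is the regulatory partner of CDK9 in P-TEFb and the host cofactor through which HIV-1 Tat engages the TAR RNA element. The associated publication examined interactions among human cyclin T, Tat and TAR, and their disruption by a cysteine-to-tyrosine substitution found in the mouse protein. The construct is therefore suited to producing recombinant GST-cyclin T1 for glutathione affinity purification, pull-down assays and in vitro protein or RNA binding studies. The repository's quality-control sequencing detected a K106R substitution in the cyclin T1 coding region, which users should bear in mind.
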