>Addgene plasmid #14608 | pGEX-2TK cyclin T1 (1-300) (P#432) | addgene partial sequence | sequence record 97821 | pGEX5 5'-GGGCTGGCAAGCCACGTTTGGTG-3'
TGGATCTCGTCGTGCATCTGTTGGATCCATGGAGGGAGAGAGGAAGAACAACAACAAACGGTGGTATTTC
ACTCGAGAACAGCTGGAAAATAGCCCATCCCGTCGTTTTGGCGTGGACCCAGATAAAGAACTTTCTTATC
GCCAGCAGGCGGCCAATCTGCTTCAGGACATGGGGCAGCGTCTTAACGTCTCACAATTGACTATCAACAC
TGCTATAGTATACATGCATCGATTCTACATGATTCAGTCCTTCACACAGTTCCCTGGAAATTCTGTGGCT
CCAGCAGCCTTGTTTCTAGCAGCTAAAGTGGAGGAGCAGCCCAAAAAATTGGAACATGTCATCAGGGTAG
CACATACTTGTCTCCATCCTCAGGAATCCCTTCCTGATACTAGAAGTGAGGCTTATTTGCAACAAGTTCA
AGATCTGGTCATTTTAGAAAGCATAATTTTGCAGACTTTAGGCTTTGAACTAACAATTGATCACCCACAT
ACTCATGTAGTAAAGTGCACTCAACTTGTTCGAGCAAGCAAGGACTTAGCACAGACTTCTTACTTCATGG
CAACCAACAGCCTGCATTTGACCACATTTAGCCTGCAGTACACACCTCCTGTGGTGGCCTGTGTCTGCAT
TCACCTGGCTTGCAAGTGGTCCAATTGGGAGATCCCAGTCTCAACTGACGGGAAGCACTGGTGGGAGTAT
GTTGACGCCACTGTGACCTTGGAACTTTTAGATGAACTGACACATGAGTTTCTACAGATTTTGGAGAAAA
