>Addgene plasmid #14608 | pGEX-2TK cyclin T1 (1-300) (P#432) | addgene partial sequence | sequence record 97823 | pUC-3 5'-GCCATTCGCCATTCAGGCTGCGCAACTGTT-3'
CGGGCCTCTTCGCTATTACGCCAGCTGGCGAAAGGGGGATGTGCTGCAAGGCGATTAAGTTGGGTAACGC
CAGGGTTTTCCCAGTCACGACGTTGTAAAACGACGGCCAGTGAATCCGTAATCATGGTCATAGCTGTTTC
CTGTGTGAAATTGTTATCCGCTCACAATTCCACACAACATACGAGCCGGAAGCATAAAGTGTAAAGCCTG
GGGTGCCTAATGAGTGAGCTAACTTACATTAATTGCGTTGCGCTCACTGCCCGCTTTCCAGTCGGGAAAC
CTGTCGTGCCAGCTGCATTAATGAATCGGCCAACGCGCGGGGAGAGGCGGTTTGCGTATTGGGCGCCAGG
GTGGTTTTTCTTTTCACCAGTGAGACGGGCAACAGCTGATTGCCCTTCACCGCCTGGCCCTGAGAGAGTT
GCAGCAAGCGGTCCACGCTGGTTTGCCCCAGCAGGCGAAAATCCTGTTTGATGGTGGTTAACGGCGGGAT
ATAACATGAGCTGTCTTCGGTATCGTCGTATCCCACTACCGAGATATCCGCACCAACGCGCAGCCCGGAC
TCGGTAATGGCGCGCATTGCGCCCAGCGCCATCTGATCGTTGGCAACCAGCATCGCAGTGGGAACGATGC
CCTCATTCAGCATTTGCATGGTTTGTTGAAAACCGGACATGGCACTCCAGTCGCCTTCCCGTTCCGCTAT
CGGCTGAATTTGATTGCGAGTGAGATATTTATGCCAGCCAGCCAGACGCAGACGCGCCGAGACAGAACTT
AATGGGCCCGCTAACAGCGCGATTTGCTGGTGACCCAATGCGACCAGATGCTCCACGCCCAGTCGC
