>Addgene plasmid #14608 | pGEX-2TK cyclin T1 (1-300) (P#432) | addgene partial sequence | sequence record 97827 | AmpSeq-F 5'-ctcatgagcggatacatatttgaa-3'
CACGAGGCCCTTTCGTCTTCAAGAATTATACACTCCGCTATCGCTACGTGACTGGGTCATGGCTGCGCCC
CGACACCCGCCAACACCCGCTGACGCGCCCTGACGGGCTTGTCTGCTCCCGGCATCCGCTTACAGACAAG
CTGTGACCGTCTCCGGGAGCTGCATGTGTCAGAGGTTTTCACCGTCATCACCGAAACGCGCGAGGCAGAT
CGTCAGTCAGTCACGATGAATTCCATTAAACCTGCAATGGTTGTGTCTGAAGAGCTCTGGGAAATCATAT
TGAGGATTGTCTGCTCTGAAGTCTTTTCATCTGTTCCTCGGTCATCTGCTTTTGTTTTCTTGGCAGCCTC
GCATGCCCTCCAATTCCAAATGCGTTTGAGCCTGTTGGGAGTTTTCTCCAAAATCTGTAGAAACTCATGT
GTCAGTTCATCTAAAAGTTCCAAGGTCACAGTGGCGTCAACATACTCCCACCAGTGCTTCCCGTCAGTTG
AGACTGGGATCTCCCAATTGGACCACTTGCAAGCCAGGTGAATGCAGACACAGGCCACCACAGGAGGTGT
GTACTGCAGGCTAAATGTGGTCAAATGCAGGCTGTTGGTTGCCATGAA
